>Addgene plasmid #137732 | pLV-PGK-DIO-mCherry-nega miR | addgene full sequence | sequence record 274472 | Addgene NGS Result
GACATTGATTATTGACTAGTTATTAATAGTAATCAATTACGGGGTCATTAGTTCATAGCCCATATATGGA
GTTCCGCGTTACATAACTTACGGTAAATGGCCCGCCTGGCTGACCGCCCAACGACCCCCGCCCATTGACG
TCAATAATGACGTATGTTCCCATAGTAACGCCAATAGGGACTTTCCATTGACGTCAATGGGTGGAGTATT
TACGGTAAACTGCCCACTTGGCAGTACATCAAGTGTATCATATGCCAAGTACGCCCCCTATTGACGTCAA
TGACGGTAAATGGCCCGCCTGGCATTATGCCCAGTACATGACCTTATGGGACTTTCCTACTTGGCAGTAC
ATCTACGTATTAGTCATCGCTATTACCATGGTGATGCGGTTTTGGCAGTACATCAATGGGCGTGGATAGC
GGTTTGACTCACGGGGATTTCCAAGTCTCCACCCCATTGACGTCAATGGGAGTTTGTTTTGGCACCAAAA
TCAACGGGACTTTCCAAAATGTCGTAACAACTCCGCCCCATTGACGCAAATGGGCGGTAGGCGTGTACGG
TGGGAGGTCTATATAAGCAGAGCTCGTTTAGTGAACCGGGGTCTCTCTGGTTAGACCAGATCTGAGCCTG
GGAGCTCTCTGGCTAACTAGGGAACCCACTGCTTAAGCCTCAATAAAGCTTGCCTTGAGTGCTTCAAGTA
GTGTGTGCCCGTCTGTTGTGTGACTCTGGTAACTAGAGATCCCTCAGACCCTTTTAGTCAGTGTGGAAAA
TCTCTAGCAGTGGCGCCCGAACAGGGACTTGAAAGCGAAAGGGAAACCAGAGGAGCTCTCTCGACGCAGG
ACTCGGCTTGCTGAAGCGCGCACGGCAAGAGGCGAGGGGCGGCGACTGGTGAGTACGCCAAAAATTTTGA
CTAGCGGAGGCTAGAAGGAGAGAGATGGGTGCGAGAGCGTCAGTATTAAGCGGGGGAGAATTAGATCGCG
ATGGGAAAAAATTCGGTTAAGGCCAGGGGGAAAGAAAAAATATAAATTAAAACATATAGTATGGGCAAGC
AGGGAGCTAGAACGATTCGCAGTTAATCCTGGCCTGTTAGAAACATCAGAAGGCTGTAGACAAATACTGG
GACAGCTACAACCATCCCTTCAGACAGGATCAGAAGAACTTAGATCATTATATAATACAGTAGCAACCCT
CTATTGTGTGCATCAAAGGATAGAGATAAAAGACACCAAGGAAGCTTTAGACAAGATAGAGGAAGAGCAA
AACAAAAGTAAGACCACCGCACAGCAAGCGGCCGCTGATCTTCAGACCTGGAGGAGGAGATATGAGGGAC
AATTGGAGAAGTGAATTATATAAATATAAAGTAGTAAAAATTGAACCATTAGGAGTAGCACCCACCAAGG
CAAAGAGAAGAGTGGTGCAGAGAGAAAAAAGAGCAGTGGGAATAGGAGCTTTGTTCCTTGGGTTCTTGGG
AGCAGCAGGAAGCACTATGGGCGCAGCGTCAATGACGCTGACGGTACAGGCCAGACAATTATTGTCTGGT
ATAGTGCAGCAGCAGAACAATTTGCTGAGGGCTATTGAGGCGCAACAGCATCTGTTGCAACTCACAGTCT
GGGGCATCAAGCAGCTCCAGGCAAGAATCCTGGCTGTGGAAAGATACCTAAAGGATCAACAGCTCCTGGG
GATTTGGGGTTGCTCTGGAAAACTCATTTGCACCACTGCTGTGCCTTGGAATGCTAGTTGGAGTAATAAA
TCTCTGGAACAGATTTGGAATCACACGACCTGGATGGAGTGGGACAGAGAAATTAACAATTACACAAGCT
TAATACACTCCTTAATTGAAGAATCGCAAAACCAGCAAGAAAAGAATGAACAAGAATTATTGGAATTAGA
TAAATGGGCAAGTTTGTGGAATTGGTTTAACATAACAAATTGGCTGTGGTATATAAAATTATTCATAATG
ATAGTAGGAGGCTTGGTAGGTTTAAGAATAGTTTTTGCTGTACTTTCTATAGTGAATAGAGTTAGGCAGG
GATATTCACCATTATCGTTTCAGACCCACCTCCCAACCCCGAGGGGACCCGACAGGCCCGAAGGAATAGA
AGAAGAAGGTGGAGAGAGAGACAGAGACAGATCCATTCGATTAGTGAACGGATCTCGACGGTATCGGTTA
ACTTTTAAAAGAAAAGGGGGGATTGGGGGGTACAGTGCAGGGGAAAGAATAGTAGACATAATAGCAACAG
ACATACAAACTAAAGAATTACAAAAACAAATTACAAAAATTCAAAATTTTATCGATCACGAGACTAGCCT
CGAGAAGCTTGATATCGAATTCCACGGGGTTGGGGTTGCGCCTTTTCCAAGGCAGCCCTGGGTTTGCGCA
GGGACGCGGCTGCTCTGGGCGTGGTTCCGGGAAACGCAGCGGCGCCGACCCTGGGTCTCGCACATTCTTC
ACGTCCGTTCGCAGCGTCACCCGGATCTTCGCCGCTACCCTTGTGGGCCCCCCGGCGACGCTTCCTGCTC
CGCCCCTAAGTCGGGAAGGTTCCTTGCGGTTCGCGGCGTGCCGGACGTGACAAACGGAAGCCGCACGTCT
CACTAGTACCCTCGCAGACGGACAGCGCCAGGGAGCAATGGCAGCGCGCCGACCGCGATGGGCTGTGGCC
AATAGCGGCTGCTCAGCAGGGCGCGCCGAGAGCAGCGGCCGGGAAGGGGCGGTGCGGGAGGCGGGGTGTG
GGGCGGTAGTGTGGGCCCTGTTCCTGCCCGCGCGGTGTTCCGCATTCTGCAAGCCTCCGGAGCGCACGTC
GGCAGTCGGCTCCCTCGTTGACCGAATCACCGACCTCTCTCCCCAGGGGGATCCACCGGTGTCGACTCCG
GAATAACTTCGTATAGGATACTTTATACGAAGTTATGCAGAATGGTAGCTGGATTGTAGCTGCTATTAGC
AATATGAAACCTCTTAATAACTTCGTATAGCATACATTATACGAAGTTATGGCGCGCCGTCTAGATATCT
CGAGTGCGGCCAGATCTGGGCCATTTGTTCCATGTGAGTGCTAGTAACAGGCCTTGTGTCCTGAAATGTA
CTGCGTGGAGACGTCAGTCAGTGGCCAAAACGTCTCCACGCGCAGTACATTTCAGCATACAGCCTTCAGC
AAGCCTCCAGGATCTGGGCCATTTGTTCCATGTGAGTGCTAGTAACAGGCCTTGTGTCCTGAAATGTACT
GCGTGGAGACGTCAGTCAGTGGCCAAAACGTCTCCACGCGCAGTACATTTCAGCATACAGCCTTCAGCAA
GCCTCCAGGATCCACTGGTCGACTCACTACCTCCCTTTAAACAGCGCTGCTCGAGGCAAGCTTCGAATTC
TTACTTGTACAGCTCGTCCATGCCGCCGGTGGAGTGGCGGCCCTCGGCGCGTTCGTACTGTTCCACGATG
GTGTAGTCCTCGTTGTGGGAGGTGATGTCCAACTTGATGTTGACGTTGTAGGCGCCGGGCAGCTGCACGG
GCTTCTTGGCCTTGTAGGTGGTCTTGACCTCAGCGTCGTAGTGGCCGCCGTCCTTCAGCTTCAGCCTCTG
CTTGATCTCGCCCTTCAGGGCGCCGTCCTCGGGGTACATCCGCTCGGAGGAGGCCTCCCAGCCCATGGTC
TTCTTCTGCATTACGGGGCCGTCGGAGGGGAAGTTGGTGCCGCGCAGCTTCACCTTGTAGATGAACTCGC
CGTCCTGCAGGGAGGAGTCCTGGGTCACGGTCACCACGCCGCCGTCCTCGAAGTTCATCACGCGCTCCCA
CTTGAAGCCCTCGGGGAAGGACAGCTTCAAGTAGTCGGGGATGTCGGCGGGGTGCTTCACGTAGGCCTTG
GAGCCGTACATGAACTGAGGGGACAGGATGTCCCAGGCGAAGGGCAGGGGGCCACCCTTGGTCACCTTCA
GCTTGGCGGTCTGGGTGCCCTCGTAGGGGCGGCCCTCGCCCTCGCCCTCGATCTCGAACTCGTGGCCGTT
CACGGAGCCCTCCATGTGCACCTTGAAGCGCATGAACTCCTTGATGATGGCCATGTTATCCTCCTCGCCC
TTGCTCACCATGGTGGCTTGCTAGCATAACTTCGTATAAAGTATCCTATACGAAGTTATTTGCCTTAACC
CAGAAATTATCACTGTTATTCTTTAGAATGGTGCAAAGAATAACTTCGTATAATGTATGCTATACGAAGT
TATGAATTCGGCATGCCTGCAGGCTGCAGGTCGACAATCAACCTCTGGATTACAAAATTTGTGAAAGATT
GACTGGTATTCTTAACTATGTTGCTCCTTTTACGCTATGTGGATACGCTGCTTTAATGCCTTTGTATCAT
GCTATTGCTTCCCGTATGGCTTTCATTTTCTCCTCCTTGTATAAATCCTGGTTGCTGTCTCTTTATGAGG
AGTTGTGGCCCGTTGTCAGGCAACGTGGCGTGGTGTGCACTGTGTTTGCTGACGCAACCCCCACTGGTTG
GGGCATTGCCACCACCTGTCAGCTCCTTTCCGGGACTTTCGCTTTCCCCCTCCCTATTGCCACGGCGGAA
CTCATCGCCGCCTGCCTTGCCCGCTGCTGGACAGGGGCTCGGCTGTTGGGCACTGACAATTCCGTGGTGT
TGTCGGGGAAGCTGACGTCCTTTCCATGGCTGCTCGCCTGTGTTGCCACCTGGATTCTGCGCGGGACGTC
CTTCTGCTACGTCCCTTCGGCCCTCAATCCAGCGGACCTTCCTTCCCGCGGCCTGCTGCCGGCTCTAGAG
CCTCTTCCGCGTCTTCGCCTTCCCGGGTCGAGCTCGGTACCTTTAAGACCAATGACTTACAAGGCAGCTG
TAGATCTTAGCCACTTTTTAAAAGAAAAGGGGGGACTGGAAGGGCTAATTCACTCCCAACGAAGACAAGA
TCTGCTTTTTGCTTGTACTGGGTCTCTCTGGTTAGACCAGATCTGAGCCTGGGAGCTCTCTGGCTAACTA
GGGAACCCACTGCTTAAGCCTCAATAAAGCTTGCCTTGAGTGCTTCAAGTAGTGTGTGCCCGTCTGTTGT
GTGACTCTGGTAACTAGAGATCCCTCAGACCCTTTTAGTCAGTGTGGAAAATCTCTAGCAGTAGTAGTTC
ATGTCATCTTATTATTCAGTATTTATAACTTGCAAAGAAATGAATATCAGAGAGTGAGAGGAACTTGTTT
ATTGCAGCTTATAATGGTTACAAATAAAGCAATAGCATCACAAATTTCACAAATAAAGCATTTTTTTCAC
TGCATTCTAGTTGTGGTTTGTCCAAACTCATCAATGTATCTTATCATGTCTGGCTCTAGCTATCCCGCCC
CTAACTCCGCCCATCCCGCCCCTAACTCCGCCCAGTTCCGCCCATTCTCCGCCCCATGGCTGACTAATTT
TTTTTATTTATGCAGAGGCCGAGGCCGCCTCGGCCTCTGAGCTATTCCAGAAGTAGTGAGGAGGCTTTTT
TGGAGGCCTAGGGACGTACCCAATTCGCCCTATAGTGAGTCGTATTACGCGCGCTCACTGGCCGTCGTTT
TACAACGTCGTGACTGGGAAAACCCTGGCGTTACCCAACTTAATCGCCTTGCAGCACATCCCCCTTTCGC
CAGCTGGCGTAATAGCGAAGAGGCCCGCACCGATCGCCCTTCCCAACAGTTGCGCAGCCTGAATGGCGAA
TGGG
[124 nt withheld, positions 5675-5798]
C
[91 nt withheld, positions 5800-5890]
A
[49 nt withheld, positions 5892-5940]
CCTTTGACGTTGGAGTCCACGTTCTTT
[37 nt withheld, positions 5968-6004]
ACCCTATCTCGGTCTATTCTTTTGATTTATAAGGGATTTTGCCGATTTCGGCCTATTGGTTAAAAAATGA
GCTGATTTAACAAAAATTTAACGCGAATTTTAACAAAATATTAACGCTTACAATTTAGGTGGCACTTTTC
GGGGAAATGTGCGCGGAACCCCTATTTGTTTATTTTTCTAAATACATTCAAATATGTATCCGCTCATGAG
ACAATAACCCTGATAAATGCTTCAATAATATTGAAAAAGGAAGAGTATGAGTATTCAACATTTCCGTGTC
GCCCTTATTCCCTTTTTTGCGGCATTTTGCCTTCCTGTTTTTGCTCACCCAGAAACGCTGGTGAAAGTAA
AAGATGCTGAAGATCAGTTGGGTGCACGAGTGGGTTACATCGAACTGGATCTCAACAGCGGTAAGATCCT
TGAGAGTTTTCGCCCCGAAGAACGTTTTCCAATGATGAGCACTTTTAAAGTTCTGCTATGTGGCGCGGTA
TTATCCCGTATTGACGCCGGGCAAGAGCAACTCGGTCGCCGCATACACTATTCTCAGAATGACTTGGTTG
AGTACTCACCAGTCACAGAAAAGCATCTTACGGATGGCATGACAGTAAGAGAATTATGCAGTGCTGCCAT
AACCATGAGTGATAACACTGCGGCCAACTTACTTCTGACAACGATCGGAGGACCGAAGGAGCTAACCGCT
TTTTTGCACAACATGGGGGATCATGTAACTCGCCTTGATCGTTGGGAACCGGAGCTGAATGAAGCCATAC
CAAACGACGAGCGTGACACCACGATGCCTGTAGCAATGGCAACAACGTTGCGCAAACTATTAACTGGCGA
ACTACTTACTCTAGCTTCCCGGCAACAATTAATAGACTGGATGGAGGCGGATAAAGTTGCAGGACCACTT
CTGCGCTCGGCCCTTCCGGCTGGCTGGTTTATTGCTGATAAATCTGGAGCCGGTGAGCGTGGGTCTCGCG
GTATCATTGCAGCACTGGGGCCAGATGGTAAGCCCTCCCGTATCGTAGTTATCTACACGACGGGGAGTCA
GGCAACTATGGATGAACGAAATAGACAGATCGCTGAGATAGGTGCCTCACTGATTAAGCATTGGTAACTG
TCAGACCAAGTTTACTCATATATACTTTAGATTGATTTAAAACTTCATTTTTAATTTAAAAGGATCTAGG
TGAAGATCCTTTTTGATAATCTCATGACCAAAATCCCTTAACGTGAGTTTTCGTTCCACTGAGCGTCAGA
CCCCGTAGAAAAGATCAAAGGATCTTCTTGAGATCCTTTTTTTCTGCGCGTAATCTGCTGCTTGCAAACA
AAAAAACCACCGCTACCAGCGGTGGTTTGTTTGCCGGATCAAGAGCTACCAACTCTTTTTCCGAAGGTAA
CTGGCTTCAGCAGAGCGCAGATACCAAATACTGTTCTTCTAGTGTAGCCGTAGTTAGGCCACCACTTCAA
GAACTCTGTAGCACCGCCTACATACCTCGCTCTGCTAATCCTGTTACCAGTGGCTGCTGCCAGTGGCGAT
AAGTCGTGTCTTACCGGGTTGGACTCAAGACGATAGTTACCGGATAAGGCGCAGCGGTCGGGCTGAACGG
GGGGTTCGTGCACACAGCCCAGCTTGGAGCGAACGACCTACACCGAACTGAGATACCTACAGCGTGAGCT
ATGAGAAAGCGCCACGCTTCCCGAAGGGAGAAAGGCGGACAGGTATCCGGTAAGCGGCAGGGTCGGAACA
GGAGAGCGCACGAGGGAGCTTCCAGGGGGAAACGCCTGGTATCTTTATAGTCCTGTCGGGTTTCGCCACC
TCTGACTTGAGCGTCGATTTTTGTGATGCTCGTCAGGGGGGCGGAGCCTATGGAAAAACGCCAGCAACGC
GGCCTTTTTACGGTTCCTGGCCTTTTGCTGGCCTTTTGCTCACATGTTCTTTCCTGCGTTATCCCCTGAT
TCTGTGGATAACCGTATTACCGCCTTTGAGTGAGCTGATACCGCTCGCCGCAGCCGAACGACCGAGCGCA
GCGAGTCAGTGAGCGAGGAAGCGGAAGAGCGCCCAATACGCAAACCGCCTCTCCCCGCGCGTTGGCCGAT
TCATTAATGCAGCTGGCACGACAGGTTTCCCGACTGGAAAGCGGGCAGTGAGCGCAACGCAATTAATGTG
AGTTAGCTCACTCATTAGGCACCCCAGGCTTTACACTTTATGCTTCCGGCTCGTATGTTGTGTGGAATTG
TGAGCGGATAACAATTTCACACAGGAAACAGCTATGACCATGATTACGCCAAGCGCGCAATTAACCCTCA
CTAAAGGGAACAAAAGCTGGAGCTGCAAGCTTGGCCATTGCATACGTTGTATCCATATCATAATATGTAC
ATTTATATTGGCTCATGTCCAACATTACCGCCATGTT
Features (pLannotate 1.2.2; 37 found; start..end, strand, type, name):
      1..380     +  enhancer       CMV enhancer: human cytomegalovirus immediate early enhancer
    381..584     +  promoter       CMV promoter: human cytomegalovirus (CMV) immediate early promoter
    599..779     +  LTR            5' LTR (truncated): truncated 5' long terminal repeat (LTR) from HIV-1
    826..951     +  misc_feature   HIV-1 Ψ: packaging signal of human immunodeficiency virus type 1
    935..1298    +  CDS            HIV-1 gag (fragment): gag protein from human immunodeficiency virus 1; gag
   1444..1677    +  misc_feature   RRE: The Rev response element (RRE) of HIV-1 allows for Rev-dependent mRNA export from the nucleus to the cytoplasm.
   2054..2154    +  CDS            Rev (fragment): human immunodeficiency virus 1 (HIV-1) Rev protein; rev; enhances nuclear export of unspliced and incompletely spliced viral mRNAs
   2173..2290    +  misc_feature   cPPT/CTS: central polypurine tract and central termination sequence of HIV-1
   2310..2333    -  misc_feature   MCS (fragment): pBluescript multiple cloning site
   2336..2846    +  promoter       hPGK promoter: human phosphoglycerate kinase 1 promoter
   2873..2906    +  protein_bind   lox2272: Cre-mediated recombination occurs in the 8-bp core sequence (GGATACTT). lox2272 sites are compatible with each other, but incompatible with loxP or loxN sites (Lee and Saito, 1988). Cre recombinase
   2907..2956    -  intron         β-globin intron (fragment): internally truncated intron from human β-globin
   2957..2990    +  protein_bind   loxP: Cre-mediated recombination occurs in the 8-bp core sequence (GCATACAT). Cre recombinase
   3029..3070    -  ncRNA          3' miR-155: sequence downstream of the precursor of mouse miR-155 microRNA (Uva et al., 2013) miRNA
   3134..3160    -  ncRNA          5' miR-155: sequence upstream of the precursor of mouse miR-155 microRNA (Uva et al., 2013) miRNA
   3167..3208    -  ncRNA          3' miR-155: sequence downstream of the precursor of mouse miR-155 microRNA (Uva et al., 2013) miRNA
   3272..3298    -  ncRNA          5' miR-155: sequence upstream of the precursor of mouse miR-155 microRNA (Uva et al., 2013) miRNA
   3364..4071    -  CDS            mCherry: mCherry is a basic (constitutively fluorescent) red fluorescent protein published in 2004, derived from Discosoma sp.. It is reported to be a very rapidly-maturing monomer with low acid sensitivity.
   4086..4119    -  protein_bind   lox2272: Cre-mediated recombination occurs in the 8-bp core sequence (GGATACTT). lox2272 sites are compatible with each other, but incompatible with loxP or loxN sites (Lee and Saito, 1988). Cre recombinase
   4120..4169    -  intron         β-globin intron (fragment): internally truncated intron from human β-globin
   4170..4203    -  protein_bind   loxP: Cre-mediated recombination occurs in the 8-bp core sequence (GCATACAT). Cre recombinase
   4236..4782    +  misc_feature   WPRE (fragment): woodchuck hepatitis virus posttranscriptional regulatory element
   4797..4865    +  CDS            nef (fragment): NEF_HV1Z2 - Experimental evidence at protein level: Swiss-Prot protein existence level 1. Extracellular Nef protein targets CD4(+) T-lymphocytes for apoptosis by interacting with CXCR4 surface receptors. From Human immunodeficiency virus type 1 group M subtype D (isolate Z2/CDC-Z34) (HIV-1).
   4867..5100    +  LTR            3' LTR (ΔU3): self-inactivating 3' long terminal repeat (LTR) from HIV-1
   5172..5293    +  polyA_signal   SV40 poly(A) signal: SV40 polyadenylation signal
   5333..5468    +  rep_origin     SV40 ori: SV40 origin of replication
   5489..5507    -  promoter       T7 promoter: promoter for bacteriophage T7 RNA polymerase
   5515..5670    +  CDS            lacZα (fragment): LacZα fragment of β-galactosidase; lacZ fragment
   5675..6103    +  rep_origin     f1 ori (sequence partly withheld): f1 bacteriophage origin of replication; arrow indicates direction of (+) strand synthesis
   6156..6260    +  promoter       AmpR promoter: bla
   6261..7121    +  CDS            AmpR: β-lactamase; bla; confers resistance to ampicillin, carbenicillin, and related antibiotics
   7292..7880    +  rep_origin     ori: high-copy-number ColE1/pMB1/pBR322/pUC origin of replication
   8063..8155    +  CDS            lacI (fragment): lac repressor; lacI; The lac repressor binds to the lac operator to inhibit transcription in E. coli. This inhibition can be relieved by adding lactose or isopropyl-β-D-thiogalactopyranoside (IPTG).
   8168..8189    +  protein_bind   CAP binding site: CAP binding activates transcription in the presence of cAMP. E. coli catabolite activator protein
   8204..8234    +  promoter       lac promoter: promoter for the E. coli lac operon
   8242..8258    +  protein_bind   lac operator: The lac repressor binds to the lac operator to inhibit transcription in E. coli. This inhibition can be relieved by adding lactose or isopropyl-β-D-thiogalactopyranoside (IPTG). lac repressor encoded by lacI
   8303..8321    +  promoter       T3 promoter: promoter for bacteriophage T3 RNA polymerase
