[The description below was written by a language model from this plasmid's Addgene catalogue record and pLannotate feature annotations shown in this document.]
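Description:
pLV-PGK-DIO-mCherry-nega miR is a third-generation-style, self-inactivating HIV-1 lentiviral transfer vector built on the pLV-PGK-GFP backbone, designed to express a negative-control artificial microRNA only in cells that contain Cre recombinase. In bacteria it is maintained through a high-copy ColE1/pUC origin with ampicillin resistance (AmpR); an f1 origin, an SV40 origin and lac/T7/T3 remnants of the cloning backbone are also annotated. Viral genomic RNA is driven by a CMV enhancer/promoter fused to a truncated 5' LTR. It carries the Ψ packaging signal with a gag fragment, the RRE for Rev-dependent nuclear export, the cPPT/CTS, a WPRE fragment to boost transcript stability and expression, and a ΔU3 3' LTR followed by an SV40 polyadenylation signal.

The payload sits downstream of the human PGK promoter as a double-floxed inverted (DIO) cassette. Pairs of lox2272 and loxP sites in opposing orientation flank an antisense-oriented unit consisting of mCherry followed by microRNA hairpins embedded in mouse miR-155 flanking sequences. This is the BLOCK-iT-type design, consistent with the noted commercial origin of part of the plasmid. The feature table shows two sets of 5' and 3' miR-155 flanks, suggesting two tandem hairpin copies, although the catalogue entry lists a single control sequence. Without Cre, the cassette is in the wrong orientation for PGK-driven expression. Cre-mediated recombination at the incompatible lox pairs inverts and locks it, so that mCherry and the miR are produced from one transcript and red fluorescence marks the expressing cells. The construct serves as the non-targeting control for matched Cre-dependent knockdown vectors. The associated study concerns prefrontal microglial activation in mouse social defeat stress.
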