Addgene plasmid #137732: pLV-PGK-DIO-mCherry-nega miR
Purpose: Lentivirus vector for control miR in a Cre-dependent manner
Depositing lab: Tomoyuki Furuyashiki. Depositing organization: Kobe University. Publication: The Innate Immune Receptors TLR2/4 Mediate Repeated Social Defeat Stress-Induced Social Avoidance through Prefrontal Microglial Activation. Nie X, Kitaoka S, Tanaka K, Segi-Nishida E, Imoto Y, Ogawa A, Nakano F, Tomohiro A, Nakayama K, Taniguchi M, Mimori-Kiyosue Y, Kakizuka A, Narumiya S, Furuyashiki T. Neuron. 2018 Aug 8;99(3):464-479.e7. doi: 10.1016/j.neuron.2018.06.035. Epub 2018 Jul 19. PubMed 30033154.
Backbone
  Vector backbone: pLV-PGK-GFP
  Backbone manufacturer: Åkerblom et al., 2013
  Vector type: Mammalian Expression, Lentiviral
Growth in bacteria
  Bacterial resistance: Ampicillin, 100 μg/mL
  Growth temperature: 37°C
  Growth strain: NEB Stable
  Copy number: High Copy
Gene/Insert
  Gene/Insert name: control microRNA
  gRNA/shRNA sequence: TGC TGA AAT GTA CTG CGC GTG GAG ACG TTT TGG CCA CTG ACT GAC GTC TCC ACG CAG TAC ATT T
  Species: M. musculus (mouse)
  Tag / fusion protein: mChherry (N terminal on insert)
  Cloning method: Ligation Independent Cloning
  Sequencing primers: 5′ tgacaacgggccacaactcc; 3′ CCCTCGTTGACCGAATCACC
Resource information
  A portion of this plasmid was derived from a plasmid made by: Thermo Fisher Scientific
Terms and licenses: Academic/Nonprofit Terms; Industry Terms: Not Available to Industry
Depositor comments: the website for the BLOCK-iT RNAi Designer
How to cite: pLV-PGK-DIO-mCherry-nega miR was a gift from Tomoyuki Furuyashiki (Addgene plasmid # 137732 ; http://n2t.net/addgene:137732 ; RRID:Addgene_137732)
